Addgene plasmid #89679: pexK4_4hb_bent
Purpose: Plasmid for the construction of DNA-protein hybrid nanostructures. Template for the bent four-helix-bundle shown in figure 4E of associated article.
Depositing lab: Hendrik Dietz. Depositing organization: Technische Universitaet Muenchen (TUM). Publication: Self-assembly of genetically encoded DNA-protein hybrid nanoscale shapes. Praetorius F, Dietz H. Science. 2017 Mar 24;355(6331). pii: eaam5488. doi: 10.1126/science.aam5488. PubMed 28336611.
Backbone
  Vector backbone: pEX-K4
  Backbone manufacturer: Eurofins
  Vector type: Unspecified
Growth in bacteria
  Bacterial resistance: Kanamycin, 50 μg/mL
  Growth temperature: 37°C
  Growth strain: DH5alpha
  Copy number: High Copy
Gene/Insert
  Gene/Insert name: 4hb_bent
  Species: Synthetic
  Insert size (bp): 1630
  Cloning method: Restriction Enzyme; 5′ cloning site unknown (unknown if destroyed); 3′ cloning site unknown (unknown if destroyed)
  Sequencing primers: 5′ ggagcagacaagcccgtcagg; 3′ caggctttacactttatgcttccggc
Terms and licenses: Academic/Nonprofit Terms; Industry Terms: Not Available to Industry
How to cite: pexK4_4hb_bent was a gift from Hendrik Dietz (Addgene plasmid # 89679 ; http://n2t.net/addgene:89679 ; RRID:Addgene_89679)
