[The description below was written by a language model from this plasmid's Addgene catalogue record and pLannotate feature annotations shown in this document.]
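Description:
pexK4_4hb_bent is a small (about 4.1 kb) bacterial cloning plasmid built on the commercial gene-synthesis backbone pEX-K4. It carries a 1,630 bp fully synthetic insert called 4hb_bent. It is maintained in standard E. coli cloning strains at high copy number through a ColE1/pUC-type origin of replication, and it is selected with kanamycin through the neo (nptII) aminoglycoside phosphotransferase gene. The other annotated features are short backbone remnants rather than functional units. They include fragments of the Tn5 transposase gene next to the kanamycin marker, a partial AmpR promoter, and small pieces of rop and the pBR322 bom region. A lac promoter, lac operator and CAP binding site sit beside a lacI fragment and are typical of pUC-derived cloning regions.

The automated annotation places no features in the unannotated stretch between the bom fragment and the lac elements. This gap is large enough to hold the synthetic insert, which presumably lies there. That would be consistent with a designed sequence that has no match to known genes or regulatory parts, but the record gives neither the cloning sites nor the internal organisation of the insert.

According to the catalogue entry, the plasmid is not an expression construct. It supplies template DNA for building DNA-protein hybrid nanostructures, in which double-stranded DNA is folded into defined shapes with the help of proteins. This particular insert is the template for a bent four-helix-bundle object shown in the associated publication. The record does not describe the proteins that take part in the folding, and nothing in the feature table suggests they are encoded on this plasmid.
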