Features (pLannotate 1.2.2; 10 found; start..end, strand, type, name):
    174..762     -  rep_origin     ori: high-copy-number ColE1/pMB1/pBR322/pUC origin of replication
    919..1032    +  CDS            tnpA (fragment): TN5P_ECOLX - Also known as tnp. Experimental evidence at protein level: Swiss-Prot protein existence level 1. Mediates transposition of transposon Tn5 by a 'cut and paste' mechanism. First, the monomeric transposase binds the 19 bp inverted DNA repeats flanking the transposon. Then, dimerization of the DNA- bound transposase creates a synaptic DNA complex. After nicking of the first DNA strand, excision of the transposon proceeds through a series of intermediates. The transposase then mediates the insertion of the transposon at a new site by strand transfer. The activity of the wild- type tran
   1064..1855    +  CDS            neo: KKA2_KLEPN - Also known as kan, nptII. Experimental evidence at protein level: Swiss-Prot protein existence level 1. Resistance to kanamycin, neomycin, paromomycin, ribostamycin, butirosin and gentamicin B. From Klebsiella pneumoniae.
   1865..1955    -  promoter       AmpR promoter (fragment): bla
   2050..2085    +  CDS            rop (fragment): Rop protein, which maintains plasmids at low copy number; rop
   2187..2234    +  misc_feature   bom (fragment): basis of mobility region from pBR322
   3933..3949    -  protein_bind   lac operator: The lac repressor binds to the lac operator to inhibit transcription in E. coli. This inhibition can be relieved by adding lactose or isopropyl-β-D-thiogalactopyranoside (IPTG). lac repressor encoded by lacI
   3957..3987    -  promoter       lac promoter: promoter for the E. coli lac operon
   4002..4023    -  protein_bind   CAP binding site: CAP binding activates transcription in the presence of cAMP. E. coli catabolite activator protein
   4036..4128    -  CDS            lacI (fragment): lac repressor; lacI; The lac repressor binds to the lac operator to inhibit transcription in E. coli. This inhibition can be relieved by adding lactose or isopropyl-β-D-thiogalactopyranoside (IPTG).
>Addgene plasmid #89679 | pexK4_4hb_bent | addgene full sequence | sequence record 191891 | Addgene NGS Result
TCCTCGCTCACTGACTCGCTGCGCTCGGTCGTTCGGCTGCGGCGAGCGGTATCAGCTCACTCAAAGGCGG
TAATACGGTTATCCACAGAATCAGGGGATAACGCAGGAAAGAACATGTGAGCAAAAGGCCAGCAAAAGGC
CAGGAACCGTAAAAAGGCCGCGTTGCTGGCGTTTTTCCATAGGCTCCGCCCCCCTGACGAGCATCACAAA
AATCGACGCTCAAGTCAGAGGTGGCGAAACCCGACAGGACTATAAAGATACCAGGCGTTTCCCCCTGGAA
GCTCCCTCGTGCGCTCTCCTGTTCCGACCCTGCCGCTTACCGGATACCTGTCCGCCTTTCTCCCTTCGGG
AAGCGTGGCGCTTTCTCATAGCTCACGCTGTAGGTATCTCAGTTCGGTGTAGGTCGTTCGCTCCAAGCTG
GGCTGTGTGCACGAACCCCCCGTTCAGCCCGACCGCTGCGCCTTATCCGGTAACTATCGTCTTGAGTCCA
ACCCGGTAAGACACGACTTATCGCCACTGGCAGCAGCCACTGGTAACAGGATTAGCAGAGCGAGGTATGT
AGGCGGTGCTACAGAGTTCTTGAAGTGGTGGCCTAACTACGGCTACACTAGAAGAACAGTATTTGGTATC
TGCGCTCTGCTGAAGCCAGTTACCTTCGGAAAAAGAGTTGGTAGCTCTTGATCCGGCAAACAAACCACCG
CTGGTAGCGGTGGTTTTTTTGTTTGCAAGCAGCAGATTACGCGCAGAAAAAAAGGATCTCAAGAAGATCC
TTTGATCTTTTCTACGGGGTCTGACGCTCAGTGGAACGAAAACTCACGTTAAGGGATTTTGGTCATGAGA
TTATCAAAAAGGATCTTCACCTAGATCCTTTTAAATTAAAAATGAAGTTTTAAATCAATCTAAAGTATAT
ATGAGTAAAAATATTCCGGAATTGCCAGCTGGGGCGCCCTCTGGTAAGGTTGGGAAGCCCTGCAAAGTAA
ACTGGATGGCTTTCTTGCCGCCAAGGATCTGATGGCGCAGGGGATCAAGATCTGATCAAGAGACAGGATG
AGGATCGTTTCGCATGATTGAACAAGATGGATTGCACGCAGGTTCTCCGGCCGCTTGGGTGGAGAGGCTA
TTCGGCTATGACTGGGCACAACAGACAATCGGCTGCTCTGATGCCGCCGTGTTCCGGCTGTCAGCGCAGG
GGCGCCCGGTTCTTTTTGTCAAGACCGACCTGTCCGGTGCCCTGAATGAACTGCAGGACGAGGCAGCGCG
GCTATCGTGGCTGGCCACGACGGGCGTTCCTTGCGCAGCTGTGCTCGACGTTGTCACTGAAGCGGGAAGG
GACTGGCTGCTATTGGGCGAAGTGCCGGGGCAGGATCTCCTGTCATCCCACCTTGCTCCTGCCGAGAAAG
TATCCATCATGGCTGATGCAATGCGGCGGCTGCATACGCTTGATCCGGCTACCTGCCCATTCGACCACCA
AGCGAAACATCGCATCGAGCGAGCACGTACTCGGATGGAAGCCGGTCTTGTCGATCAGGATGATCTGGAC
GAAGAGCATCAGGGGCTCGCGCCAGCCGAACTGTTCGCCAGGCTCAAGGCGCGCATGCCCGACGGCGAGG
ATCTCGTCGTGACCCATGGCGATGCCTGCTTGCCGAATATCATGGTGGAAAATGGCCGCTTTTCTGGATT
CATCGACTGTGGCCGGCTGGGTGTGGCGGACCGCTATCAGGACATAGCGTTGGCTACCCGTGATATTGCT
GAAGAGCTTGGCGGCGAATGGGCTGACCGCTTCCTCGTGCTTTACGGTATCGCCGCTCCCGATTCGCAGC
GCATCGCCTTCTATCGCCTTCTTGACGAGTTCTTCTGAACCGGTAATATTATTGAAGCATTTATCAGGGT
TATTGTCTCATGAGCGGATACATATTTGAATGTATTTAGAAAAATAAACAAATAGGGGTTCCGCGCACAT
TTCCCCGAAAAGTGCCACCTGACGTCTAAGAAACCATTATTATCATGACATTAACCTATAAAAATAGGCG
TATCACGAGGCCCTTTCGTCTCGCGCGTTTCGGTGATGACGGTGAAAACCTCTGACACATGCAGCTCCCG
GAGACGGTCACAGCTTGTCTGTAAGCGGATGCCGGGAGCAGACAAGCCCGTCAGGGCGCGTCAGCGGGTG
TTGGCGGGTGTCGGGGCTGGCTTAACTATGCGGCATCAGAGCAGATTGTACTGAGAGTGCACCAATTGGT
CGACCTCGAGTTAATTAACGTATATTGGATGAAATACTAGCTAATACTGTGGAAAGGCTAGAGGTCTGCT
CGACGTAACTGACGTGAGAACTAACGATAGCATCGGTTACCAGTACATGTATAACTAAACCTCGCTGGAC
ATAGATAGTCCAAGAGCGCTGATTACATTGGAAAAAGAGCAACTCGTATGTTCGAGATCTATGAATTATG
AGACGAAAACGCCTCCACGGACTATAAATGTCGGTTGCCGTCTGCCGGATCCTCAGTCAGTAAATTGGAC
TGGACTATCCGAGCGTTGTCCATGCCTTTATGCTTGCGTTAGAGGACCTATCACAAGTACAAGTCTTACT
GTATATCCGGACTAACACCGGCTCTGAGGTTGACGCCACAGAGGGTACCGCAGCCCTCCTTAGCATAGCT
AGCCCTAAGTGAGCTTCAGGCCATGAGACAGCCTCATCAGCGGATCATCTCGATGGATGAGCGTCAGGGG
GTAGTGCGTGTGTGTTAGGTATTAGAGGTGCGCTGTATAGATTCGTACGTGGGAGATTGTCGGAGCCATT
CATGTTATAACGGACGGGTGATCTGAGCCCTGCAGCACACATTCGGGCCCCACTCTATCCAGGATGGAAG
AACTGCTAAACTCACCCGATAGGACGCCCGTTCTCGTGAACCGACAACTCTTGAACCGTGTATGTGGACG
GTGATCGAGACAAAAAGGTAAATGTGGATTCACCGGATCCACAAGAAATTGCCACGGTGGCGGCAATCGG
TCGTTGTACCGGGAATTCGGCGCCCACGCCTAAGCCGACATGGGTCGGCGAGGCACTCCCGGCCAGCACC
GCCGGAGACTTTACAGCCTGACTTTTTGAAGTCCATTTAGGACCGCGGCCACACAGTGGGGCGTACATGT
TTTCACCAGGCTACCAAATAACGAAAGGTAAGATTTTATCACTGTAAATACGATACAGAATCCCGATGAG
GACTGTCAGATCCGGTCCGTGTTAGCGATGCCATGCTGCGAAATGAGGCAGGTTTCAAACATACTAGAAT
GCTCGCGTATTGAAACGTAAGTACCTTTGGGCGTGTACGAGGCTGTTCAGTAGTACCGATAGTATCGACT
GATCCCAACGCGACCGCAAACCCTGTGTTCGAGATCAATCGATAGTAAGACAACTAAAGCTAAGAGTTCA
AGTGCATCTGTTCGACGAAACGTTACGCCTCTTAATTCTGAAACTTAGCCAGGGTAAATGCCATATCCCC
CGTACAGATTGCTTCATTTGGAGGTACATTTCTGTGATCAGATTTGTCCGGTAGGCCGTGGTTTAGATGG
AAATGGCAACATTCCCATTACCGTCGGTGAAGCCTCACCTTCGTATACCGCTGACCAACAGCCCCGCAGT
GCCAGGTACCAAGACGCCTTTTCAATATCGATTCATCTGAATCCGGCGTAAGCCAGACATGAAGCTGGAC
CGCGGCGCTTAATACTGGTCGGTAGTTACTATCGATTACAAGTGGCTCATTGGCGACGAAGACTGTTTTA
GTCAAATAGATCGCACAAATTATCACGATCCCGAGCCCAGACGGGCTTATTGTCACTCACTAATGCAGGC
GAATTGTTTTTAGCTACGCTCGAACGACAGCGATCATCTGAAGTGGGCGATCGCTCTAGAGCTAGCGAAT
TCCTGTGTGAAATTGTTATCCGCTCACAATTCCACACAACATACGAGCCGGAAGCATAAAGTGTAAAGCC
TGGGGTGCCTAATGAGTGAGCTAACTCACATTAATTGCGTTGCGCTCACTGCCCGCTTTCCAGTCGGGAA
ACCTGTCGTGCCAGCTGCATTAATGAATCGGCCAACGCGCGGGGAGAGGCGGTTTGCGTATTGGGCGCTC
TTCCGCT
