>Addgene plasmid #89679 | pexK4_4hb_bent | depositor partial sequence | sequence record 173772 | template for DNA-protein hybrid structure
TATTGGATGAAATACTAGCTAATACTGTGGAAAGGCTAGAGGTCTGCTCGACGTAACTGACGTGAGAACT
AACGATAGCATCGGTTACCAGTACATGTATAACTAAACCTCGCTGGACATAGATAGTCCAAGAGCGCTGA
TTACATTGGAAAAAGAGCAACTCGTATGTTCGAGATCTATGAATTATGAGACGAAAACGCCTCCACGGAC
TATAAATGTCGGTTGCCGTCTGCCGGATCCTCAGTCAGTAAATTGGACTGGACTATCCGAGCGTTGTCCA
TGCCTTTATGCTTGCGTTAGAGGACCTATCACAAGTACAAGTCTTACTGTATATCCGGACTAACACCGGC
TCTGAGGTTGACGCCACAGAGGGTACCGCAGCCCTCCTTAGCATAGCTAGCCCTAAGTGAGCTTCAGGCC
ATGAGACAGCCTCATCAGCGGATCATCTCGATGGATGAGCGTCAGGGGGTAGTGCGTGTGTGTTAGGTAT
TAGAGGTGCGCTGTATAGATTCGTACGTGGGAGATTGTCGGAGCCATTCATGTTATAACGGACGGGTGAT
CTGAGCCCTGCAGCACACATTCGGGCCCCACTCTATCCAGGATGGAAGAACTGCTAAACTCACCCGATAG
GACGCCCGTTCTCGTGAACCGACAACTCTTGAACCGTGTATGTGGACGGTGATCGAGACAAAAAGGTAAA
TGTGGATTCACCGGATCCACAAGAAATTGCCACGGTGGCGGCAATCGGTCGTTGTACCGGGAATTCGGCG
CCCACGCCTAAGCCGACATGGGTCGGCGAGGCACTCCCGGCCAGCACCGCCGGAGACTTTACAGCCTGAC
TTTTTGAAGTCCATTTAGGACCGCGGCCACACAGTGGGGCGTACATGTTTTCACCAGGCTACCAAATAAC
GAAAGGTAAGATTTTATCACTGTAAATACGATACAGAATCCCGATGAGGACTGTCAGATCCGGTCCGTGT
TAGCGATGCCATGCTGCGAAATGAGGCAGGTTTCAAACATACTAGAATGCTCGCGTATTGAAACGTAAGT
ACCTTTGGGCGTGTACGAGGCTGTTCAGTAGTACCGATAGTATCGACTGATCCCAACGCGACCGCAAACC
CTGTGTTCGAGATCAATCGATAGTAAGACAACTAAAGCTAAGAGTTCAAGTGCATCTGTTCGACGAAACG
TTACGCCTCTTAATTCTGAAACTTAGCCAGGGTAAATGCCATATCCCCCGTACAGATTGCTTCATTTGGA
GGTACATTTCTGTGATCAGATTTGTCCGGTAGGCCGTGGTTTAGATGGAAATGGCAACATTCCCATTACC
GTCGGTGAAGCCTCACCTTCGTATACCGCTGACCAACAGCCCCGCAGTGCCAGGTACCAAGACGCCTTTT
CAATATCGATTCATCTGAATCCGGCGTAAGCCAGACATGAAGCTGGACCGCGGCGCTTAATACTGGTCGG
TAGTTACTATCGATTACAAGTGGCTCATTGGCGACGAAGACTGTTTTAGTCAAATAGATCGCACAAATTA
TCACGATCCCGAGCCCAGACGGGCTTATTGTCACTCACTAATGCAGGCGAATTGTTTTTAGCTACGCTCG
AACGACAGCGATCATCTGAA
